Addgene plasmid #84577: pMycoFos
Purpose: (Empty Backbone) Shuttle and expression vector. Replicates in E.coli and Mycobacterium. Gives acetamide-inducible gene expression in Mycobacterium. Copy number is controllable by arabinose in E.coli.
Depositing lab: Nicholas Coleman. Depositing organization: University of Sydney. Publication: Construction and evaluation of pMycoFos, a fosmid shuttle vector for Mycobacterium spp. with inducible gene expression and copy number control. Ly MA, Liew EF, Le NB, Coleman NV. J Microbiol Methods. 2011 Sep;86(3):320-6. doi: 10.1016/j.mimet.2011.06.005. Epub 2011 Jun 13. PubMed 21689690.
Backbone
  Vector backbone: pMycoFos
  Vector type: Bacterial Expression
Growth in bacteria
  Bacterial resistance: Kanamycin, 50 μg/mL
  Growth temperature: 37°C
  Growth strain: EPI300
  Growth instructions: Sample requires arabinose for induction.
  Copy number: Low Copy
Gene/Insert
  Gene/Insert name: None
Terms and licenses: Academic/Nonprofit Terms; Industry Terms
Depositor comments: For maintenance of vector, any standard E.coli is OK, but to make plasmid preps, the plasmid must be propagated in EPI300 or similar strain that enables the arabinose-inducible copy control system. Induction of gene expression is with acetamide in Mycobacterium, but this doesnt work in E.coli. Some level of control over expression in E.coli can be gained via controlling the copy number of the plasmid with arabinose. See published paper for more details on construction and use of pMycoFos. Has unique EcoRI, PacI, NheI, SwaI, BamHI sites for cloning
How to cite: pMycoFos was a gift from Nicholas Coleman (Addgene plasmid # 84577 ; http://n2t.net/addgene:84577 ; RRID:Addgene_84577)
