[The description below was written by a language model from this plasmid's Addgene catalogue record and pLannotate feature annotations shown in this document.]
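Description:
pMycoFos is a 12.5 kb empty-backbone fosmid shuttle and expression vector that replicates in both E. coli and Mycobacterium species. In E. coli it is maintained through the F-plasmid replication and partitioning system annotated in the sequence: ori2 (oriS), the repE initiator, the incC incompatibility region, and sopA, sopB and sopC, which together hold the plasmid at a very low, stable copy number suited to carrying large inserts. A separate oriV origin provides copy-number control. In host strains such as EPI300, which supply the arabinose-inducible copy-control function, adding arabinose raises the copy number to allow useful plasmid yields. Ordinary E. coli strains can maintain the vector but cannot amplify it. Selection is by kanamycin, via an aph(3')-Ia aminoglycoside phosphotransferase gene.

A lambda cos site allows ligated DNA to be packaged into phage lambda particles, as in standard fosmid library construction, and a single loxP site is also present. Short fragments annotated as an RSF origin, bom, resD and lacZα are probably remnants of the parental vectors. The feature table leaves roughly the first 4 kb largely unannotated, so the mycobacterial replicon is not identified in it. The only mycobacterial feature called is an amiS homologue from M. smegmatis, which fits the acetamidase regulatory region behind the acetamide-inducible expression described in the catalogue.

That induction works in Mycobacterium but not in E. coli, where expression can be modulated only indirectly, through arabinose-controlled copy number. Unique EcoRI, PacI, NheI, SwaI and BamHI sites are available for cloning. The vector is intended for building and moving genomic or large-insert clones into mycobacteria for inducible expression.
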