Features (pLannotate 1.2.2; 16 found; start..end, strand, type, name):
      6..78      +  rep_origin     RSF ori (fragment): Plasmids containing the RSF 1030 origin of replication can be propagated in E. coli cells that contain additional plasmids with compatible origins.
   3993..4631    +  CDS            AMIS_MYCSM: Protein inferred from homology: Swiss-Prot protein existence level 3. Possible transporter that might be responsible for the adsorption of amidase substrates or release of their hydrolysis products. From Mycolicibacterium smegmatis (Mycobacterium smegmatis).
   4792..5607    +  CDS            KanR: aminoglycoside phosphotransferase; aph(3')-Ia; confers resistance to kanamycin in bacteria or G418 (Geneticin®) in eukaryotes
   5747..6091    +  CDS            resD (fragment): REDF_ECOLI - Also known as D. Protein inferred from homology: Swiss-Prot protein existence level 3. Acts as a repressor of transcription and as a site-specific resolvase that cleaves at the RfsF site. From Escherichia coli (strain K12).
   6489..7103    +  rep_origin     oriV: origin of replication for the bacterial F plasmid
   7179..7398    +  rep_origin     ori2: secondary origin of replication for the bacterial F plasmid; also known as oriS
   7489..8244    +  CDS            repE: replication initiation protein for the bacterial F plasmid; repE
   8247..8497    +  misc_feature   incC: incC; incompatibility region of the bacterial F plasmid
   8823..9998    +  CDS            sopA: partitioning protein for the bacterial F plasmid; sopA
   9998..10969   +  CDS            sopB: partitioning protein for the bacterial F plasmid; sopB
  11042..11515   +  misc_feature   sopC: sopC; centromere-like partitioning region of the bacterial F plasmid
  11615..11761   +  CDS            yuaZ (fragment): YUAZ_ECO57 - Protein predicted: Swiss-Prot protein existence level 4. From Escherichia coli O157:H7.
  11775..12173   -  misc_feature   cos: lambda cos site; allows packaging into phage lambda particles
  12191..12224   +  protein_bind   loxP: Cre-mediated recombination occurs in the 8-bp core sequence (GCATACAT). Cre recombinase
  12278..12377   +  misc_feature   bom (fragment): basis of mobility region from pBR322
  12383..12517   -  CDS            lacZα (fragment): LacZα fragment of β-galactosidase; lacZ fragment
>Addgene plasmid #84577 | pMycoFos | addgene full sequence | sequence record 175425 | Addgene NGS Assembled Result
TCGATCTGATTCTGTGGATAACCGTATTACCGCCTTTGAGTGAGCTGATACCGCTCGCCGCAGCCGAACG
ACCGAGCGCAACGCGTGAGCCCACCAGCTCCGTAAGTTCGGGCGCTGTGTGGCTCGTACCCGCGCATTCA
GGCGGCAGGGGGTCTAACGGGTCTAAGGCGGCGTGTACGGCCGCCACAGCGGCTCTCAGCGGCCCGGAAA
CGTCCTCGAAACGACGCATGTGTTCCTCCTGGTTGGTACAGGTGGTTGGGGGTGCTCGGCTGTCGCTGGT
GTTCCACCACCAGGGCTCGACGGGAGAGCGGGGGAGTGTGCAGTTGTGGGGTGGCCCCTCAGCGAAATAT
CTGACTTGGAGCTCGTGTCGGACCATACACCGGTGATTAATCGTGGTCTACTACCAAGCGTGAGCCACGT
CGCCGACGAATTTGAGCAGCTCTGGCTGCCGTACTGGCCGCTGGCAAGCGACGATCTGCTCGAGGGGATC
TACCGCCAAAGCCGCGCGTCGGCCCTAGGCCGCCGGTACATCGAGGCGAACCCAACAGCGCTGGCAAACC
TGCTGGTCGTGGACGTAGACCATCCAGACGCAGCGCTCCGAGCGCTCAGCGCCCGGGGGTCCCATCCGCT
GCCCAACGCGATCGTGGGCAATCGCGCCAACGGCCACGCACACGCAGTGTGGGCACTCAACGCCCCTGTT
CCACGCACCGAATACGCGCGGCGTAAGCCGCTCGCATACATGGCGGCGTGCGCCGAAGGCCTTCGGCGCG
CCGTCGATGGCGACCGCAGTTACTCAGGCCTCATGACCAAAAACCCCGGCCACATCGCCTGGGAAACGGA
ATGGCTCCACTCAGATCTCTACACACTCAGCCACATCGAGGCCGAGCTCGGCGCGAACATGCCACCGCCG
CGCTGGCGTCAGCAGACCACGTACAAAGCGGCTCCGACGCCGCTAGGGCGGAATTGCGCACTGTTCGATT
CCGTCAGGTTGTGGGCCTATCGTCCCGCCCTCATGCGGATCTACCTGCCGACCCGGAACGTGGACGGACT
CGGCCGCGCGATCTATGCCGAGTGCCACGCGCGAAACGCCGAATTTCCGTGCAACGACGTGTGTCCCGGA
CCGCTACCGGACAGCGAGGTCCGCGCCATCGCCAACAGCATTTGGCGTTGGATCACAACCAAGTCGCGCA
TTTGGGCGGACGGGATCGTGGTCTACGAGGCCACACTCAGTGCGCGCCAGTCGGCCATCTCGCGGAAGGG
CGCAGCAGCGCGCACGGCGGCGAGCACAGTTGCGCGGCGCGCAAAGTCCGCGTCAGCCATGGAGGCATTG
CTATGAGCGACGGCTACAGCGACGGCTACAACCGGCAGCCGACTGTCCGCAAAAAGCGGCGCGTGACCGC
CGCCGAAGGCGCTCGAATCACCGGACTATCCGAACGCCACGTCGTCCGGCTCGTGGCGCAGGAACGCAGC
GAGTGGCTCGCCGAGCAGGCTGCACGCCGCGAACGCATCCGCGCCTATCACGACGACGAGGGCCACTCTT
GGCCGCAAACGGCCAAACATTTCGGGCTGCATCTGGACACCGTTAAGCGACTCGGCTATCGGGCGAGGAA
AGAGCGTGCGGCAGAACAGGAAGCGGCTCAAAAGGCCCACAACGAAGCCGACAATCCACCGCTGTTCTAA
CGCAATTGGGGAGCGGGTGTCGCGGGGGTTCCGTGGGGGGTTCCGTTGCAACGGGTCGGACAGGTAAAAG
TCCTGGTAGACGCTAGTTTTCTGGTTTGGGCCATGCCTGTCTCGTTGCGTGTTTCGTTGCGCCCGTTTTG
AATACCAGCCAGACGAGACGGGGTTCTACGAATCTTGGTCGATACCAAGCCATTTCCGCTGAATATCGGG
GAGCTCACCGCCAGAATCGGTGGTTGTGGTGATGTACGTGGCGAACTCCGTTGTAGTGCCTGTGGTGGCA
TCCGTGGCGCGGCCGCGGTACCAGATCTTTAAATCTAGATAAAGAAGTGACGCGGTCTCAAGCGTCGAGC
GTCGCCAGCGTGTCGAGGATGTCGAAGTCGTAGCCGTCGGCGCTGGCGATGTAGACCTGCTGGTCGAATT
GACTGTCGCGCATACACATCGGGCCCCGGGGCCCGTCGAACCCGACATCGTGCGCGGATGCCATCAGGTC
CGGTATCTCGGGGGAGTGGGCCCGCTGGAAGATGGCCTCGAGCGCAATCAGACCCTCGTAACAGGATTCG
GCCATCGCGTTGAGCGGTGGCGCGTCGGCGCCGTAGCGGGCGACGTAGCTGCCCATCAGGTCCATGGCAC
CCGCGGTGGCCAGTGAACTGAAGTACGCCGCGGCGACATAGAGGTTTTCGGTGGAGCCGGCGCCGCTGGC
CAGCAGCATGTTCTCCTCCATCAGCGGGCTGAACCGCGCCATGCGGTCGTGCCCGCCGGCGCGCGCGAAC
TCGCGGTTGAACAACACGGCGTCCTGGCCGACGAGCAGCATCAACACGGCCTGCGCCCCCGACGCGATGG
CCTTGCGGACAGGTGCGCGGAAATCGTCGGTGCCGTACGGGACGTAGATCTCCCGTCTGAGCTCGAGGTC
CAGATCTCGGCAGTACGCGCGGGCGGCCGCGGCGGAACGGCGCGGCCAGATGTAGTCATCGCCGACCAGG
CACCAGGACCGGATGCCGAAGTGGTCGCGCAGCCAGGCGAGCGCGGGCGCGATCTGGATCTGCGGTGTCT
CGCCTGTGCAGAACACGCCCGGTGTGCGTTCACCGCCCTCGTACAACGAGGTGTAGACGTACGGGATGCG
GTCGCGGACCACCGGGGAGATGCGGTTGCGCACGGCCGAGATGTGCCAGCCGGTCACGGCGTCGAGACCG
TGACCTCGCAACCGGTCGGCGACGGTCCGGGCGACGTCGTCGCCGGGCGCTCCGCCGTCGAGCACCTCGA
TGGTGACCTTGCGGCCCTGCAGGCCGCCTCGGTCGTTGACCTCCTTGGCCGCGAGCTCGGCCACGGCCTC
GCACGAAGGCGCGAAGATTCCCGCTGGCCCTTGAAGCGGAATCACCAGCCCGACGCGGAACTCAACCTCG
CCGTCCTGCACTCCAGATCACCGTCGATCCCGTGTAGTCTGCGCTTCAAAGCTTTCTAGCAGAAATAATT
CATTCTGAACAGACCCCGCCGTCGACACGAGGAGACACCCACCATGGCCGCCGGACAGCAGCGCCGCCCC
AACCTCCTGCTGCCGTTGGTGCGTCTGACCCACCTCGCGGAGTCGGCGATCGAACGCGTGCTCGCGGACT
CGTCGCTCAAGATCGAGGACTGGCGCGTGCTCGACGAGTTGGCCGGACGGCGCACCGTGCCCATGAGCGA
TCTCGCGCAGGCCACGCTGATCACGGGTCCGACTCTCACCAGAACCGTCGATCGCCTTGTGTCGCAAGGG
ATCATCTACCGGACTGCCGATCTGCATGACCGCCGGCGGGTGCTCGTGGCGTTGACCCCGCGGGGGCGGA
CGCTGCGCAACCGCCTGGTGGACGCGGTAGCCGAGGCCGAGTGTGCGGCTTTTGAATCGTGCGGGCTGGA
CGTCGACCAGTTGCGCGAACTCGTCGACACCACCTCGAATTTGACTTCGTAACCACCCGCGCCCGGCGCG
GGCGTTCACCCTTGACTTTTATTTTCATCTGGATATATTTCGGGTGAATGGAAAGGGGTGACCATGCCGA
CCTACACATTCCGTTGTTCCCACTGCGGTCCCTTCGATCTCACCTGCGCGATCTCCGAGCGCGATGCGGC
GGCGACCTGTCCGGAGTGCCGGACGCCGGCGCGCCGGGTCTTCGGTTCGGTAGGGCTGACGACATTCACC
GCGGGACATCACCGCGCATTCGACGCGGCGTCCGCGAGCGCCGAAAGTCCCACGGTGGTGAAGTCGATTC
CCGCAGGCGCGGACCGCCCGCGGGCCCCGCGCCGCAATCCCGGTCTACCGAGTCTGCCGAGGTACTAGCG
ACATGGGTGGCGTCGGGCTCTTCTACGTGGGTGCGGTGCTCATCATCGACGGGCTGATGCTGCTGGGCCG
CATCAGCCCACGAGGCGCAACACCGCTGAACTTCTTCGTCGGCGGACTGCAGGTGGTGACGCCTACGGTG
CTGATCCTGCAGTCCGGCGGAGACGCGGCCGTGATCTTCGCGGCCTCCGGGCTCTACCTGTTCGGCTTCA
CCTACCTGTGGGTGGCCATCAACAACGTGACCGACTGGGACGGAGAAGGTCTCGGATGGTTCTCGCTGTT
CGTCGCGATCGCCGCACTCGGCTACTCGTGGCACGCGTTCACCGCCGAGGCCGACCCGGCGTTCGGGGTG
ATCTGGCTGCTGTGGGCAGTGCTGTGGTTCATGCTGTTCCTGCTGCTCGGCCTGGGGCACGACGCACTGG
GGCCCGCCGTCGGGTTCGTCGCGGTGGCCGAAGGCGTGATCACCGCCGCCGTGCCGGCCTTCCTGATCGT
GTCGGGCAACTGGGAAACCGGCCCGCTCCCCGCCGCGGTCATCGCCGTGATCGGTTTTGCCGCAGTTGTT
CTCGCATACCCCATCGGGCGCCGTCTCGCAGCGCCGTCAGTCACCAACCCTCCACCGGCCGCGCTCGCGG
CCACCACCCGATAAGAGAAAGGGAGTCCACATCTGTAAGAATTCTTAATTAAGCTAGCATTTAAATGGAT
CCGTGTCTCAAAATCTCTGATGTTACATTGCACAAGATAAAAATATATCATCATGAACAATAAAACTGTC
TGCTTACATAAACAGTAATACAAGGGGTGTTATGAGCCATATTCAACGGGAAACGTCTTGCTCGAGGCCG
CGATTAAATTCCAACATGGATGCTGATTTATATGGGTATAAATGGGCTCGCGATAATGTCGGGCAATCAG
GTGCGACAATCTATCGCTTGTATGGGAAGCCCCATGCGCCAGAGTTGTTTCTGAAACATGGCAAAGGTAG
CGTTGCCAATGATGTTACAGATGAGATGGTCAGACTAAACTGGCTGACGGAATTTATGCCTCTTCCGACC
ATCAAGCATTTTATCCGTACTCCTGATGATGCATGGTTACTCACCACTGCGATCCCCGGGAAAACAGCAT
TCCAGGTATTAGAAGAATATCCTGATTCAGGTGAAAATATTGTTGATGCGCTGGCAGTGTTCCTGCGCCG
GTTGCATTCGATTCCTGTTTGTAATTGTCCTTTTAACAGCGATCGCGTATTTCGTCTCGCTCAGGCGCAA
TCACGAATGAATAACGGTTTGGTTGATGCGAGTGATTTTGATGACGAGCGTAATGGCTGGCCTGTTGAAC
AAGTCTGGAAAGAAATGCATAATCTTTTGCCATTCTCACCGGATTCAGTCGTCACTCATGGTGATTTCTC
ACTTGATAACCTTATTTTTGACGAGGGGAAATTAATAGGTTGTATTGATGTTGGACGAGTCGGAATCGCA
GACCGATACCAGGATCTTGCCATCCTATGGAACTGCCTCGGTGAGTTTTCTCCTTCATTACAGAAACGGC
TTTTTCAAAAATATGGTATTGATAATCCTGATATGAATAAATTGCAGTTTCATTTGATGCTCGATGAGTT
TTTCTAATCAGAATTGGTTAATTGGTTGTAACACTGGCAGAGCATTACGCTGACTTGACATCGATTCCCG
GTATCAACAGGGACACCAGGATTTATTTATTCTGCGAAGTGATCTTCCGTCACAGGTATTTATTCGCGAT
AAGCTCATGGAGCGGCGTAACCGTCGCACAGGAAGGACAGAGAAAGCGCGGATCTGGGAAGTGACGGACA
GAACGGTCAGGACCTGGATTGGGGAGGCGGTTGCCGCCGCTGCTGCTGACGGTGTGACGTTCTCTGTTCC
GGTCACACCACATACGTTCCGCCATTCCTATGCGATGCACATGCTGTATGCCGGTATACCGCTGAAAGTT
CTGCAAAGCCTGATGGGACATAAGTCCATCAGTTCAACGGAAGTCTACACGAAGGTTTTTGCGCTGGATG
TGGCTGCCCGGCACCGGGTGCAGTTTGCGATGCCGGAGTCTGATGCGGTTGCGATGCTGAAACAATTATC
CTGAGAATAAATGCCTTGGCCTTTATATGGAAATGTGGAACTGAGTGGATATGCTGTTTTTGTCTGTTAA
ACAGAGAAGCTGGCTGTTATCCACTGAGAAGCGAACGAAACAGTCGGGAAAATCTCCCATTATCGTAGAG
ATCCGCATTATTAATCTCAGGAGCCTGTGTAGCGTTTATAGGAAGTAGTGTTCTGTCATGATGCCTGCAA
GCGGTAACGAAAACGATTTGAATATGCCTTCAGGAACAATAGAAATCTTCGTGCGGTGTTACGTTGAAGT
GGAGCGGATTATGTCAGCAATGGACAGAACAACCTAATGAACACAGAACCATGATGTGGTCTGTCCTTTT
ACAGCCAGTAGTGCTCGCCGCAGTCGAGCGACAGGGCGAAGCCCTCGGCTGGTTGCCCTCGCCGCTGGGC
TGGCGGCCGTCTATGGCCCTGCAAACGCGCCAGAAACGCCGTCGAAGCCGTGTGCGAGACACCGCGGCCG
GCCGCCGGCGTTGTGGATACCTCGCGGAAAACTTGGCCCTCACTGACAGATGAGGGGCGGACGTTGACAC
TTGAGGGGCCGACTCACCCGGCGCGGCGTTGACAGATGAGGGGCAGGCTCGATTTCGGCCGGCGACGTGG
AGCTGGCCAGCCTCGCAAATCGGCGAAAACGCCTGATTTTACGCGAGTTTCCCACAGATGATGTGGACAA
GCCTGGGGATAAGTGCCCTGCGGTATTGACACTTGAGGGGCGCGACTACTGACAGATGAGGGGCGCGATC
CTTGACACTTGAGGGGCAGAGTGCTGACAGATGAGGGGCGCACCTATTGACATTTGAGGGGCTGTCCACA
GGCAGAAAATCCAGCATTTGCAAGGGTTTCCGCCCGTTTTTCGGCCACCGCTAACCTGTCTTTTAACCTG
CTTTTAAACCAATATTTATAAACCTTGTTTTTAACCAGGGCTGCGCCCTGTGCGCGTGACCGCGCACGCC
GAAGGGGGGTGCCCCCCCTTCTCGAACCCTCCCGGTCGAGTGAGCGAGGAAGCACCAGGGAACAGCACTT
ATATATTCTGCTTACACACGATGCCTGAAAAAACTTCCCTTGGGGTTATCCACTTATCCACGGGGATATT
TTTATAATTATTTTTTTTATAGTTTTTAGATCTTCTTTTTTAGAGCGCCTTGTAGGCCTTTATCCATGCT
GGTTCTAGAGAAGGTGTTGTGACAAATTGCCCTTTCAGTGTGACAAATCACCCTCAAATGACAGTCCTGT
CTGTGACAAATTGCCCTTAACCCTGTGACAAATTGCCCTCAGAAGAAGCTGTTTTTTCACAAAGTTATCC
CTGCTTATTGACTCTTTTTTATTTAGTGTGACAATCTAAAAACTTGTCACACTTCACATGGATCTGTCAT
GGCGGAAACAGCGGTTATCAATCACAAGAAACGTAAAAATAGCCCGCGAATCGTCCAGTCAAACGACCTC
ACTGAGGCGGCATATAGTCTCTCCCGGGATCAAAAACGTATGCTGTATCTGTTCGTTGACCAGATCAGAA
AATCTGATGGCACCCTACAGGAACATGACGGTATCTGCGAGATCCATGTTGCTAAATATGCTGAAATATT
CGGATTGACCTCTGCGGAAGCCAGTAAGGATATACGGCAGGCATTGAAGAGTTTCGCGGGGAAGGAAGTG
GTTTTTTATCGCCCTGAAGAGGATGCCGGCGATGAAAAAGGCTATGAATCTTTTCCTTGGTTTATCAAAC
GTGCGCACAGTCCATCCAGAGGGCTTTACAGTGTACATATCAACCCATATCTCATTCCCTTCTTTATCGG
GTTACAGAACCGGTTTACGCAGTTTCGGCTTAGTGAAACAAAAGAAATCACCAATCCGTATGCCATGCGT
TTATACGAATCCCTGTGTCAGTATCGTAAGCCGGATGGCTCAGGCATCGTCTCTCTGAAAATCGACTGGA
TCATAGAGCGTTACCAGCTGCCTCAAAGTTACCAGCGTATGCCTGACTTCCGCCGCCGCTTCCTGCAGGT
CTGTGTTAATGAGATCAACAGCAGAACTCCAATGCGCCTCTCATACATTGAGAAAAAGAAAGGCCGCCAG
ACGACTCATATCGTATTTTCCTTCCGCGATATCACTTCCATGACGACAGGATAGTCTGAGGGTTATCTGT
CACAGATTTGAGGGTGGTTCGTCACATTTGTTCTGACCTACTGAGGGTAATTTGTCACAGTTTTGCTGTT
TCCTTCAGCCTGCATGGATTTTCTCATACTTTTTGAACTGTAATTTTTAAGGAAGCCAAATTTGAGGGCA
GTTTGTCACAGTTGATTTCCTTCTCTTTCCCTTCGTCATGTGACTTGATATCGGGGGTTAGTTCGTCATC
ATTGATGAGGGTTGATTATCACAGTTTATTACTCTGAATTGGCTATCCGCGTGTGTACCTCTACCTGGAG
TTTTTCCCACGGTGGATATTTCTTCTTGCGCTGAGCGTAAGAGCTATCTGACAGAACAGTTCTTCTTTGC
TTCCTCGCCAGTTCGCTCGCTATGCTCGGTTACACGGCTGCGGCGAGCGCTAGTGATAATAAGTGACTGA
GGTATGTGCTCTTCTTATCTCCTTTTGTAGTGTTGCTCTTATTTTAAACAACTTTGCGGTTTTTTGATGA
CTTTGCGATTTTGTTGTTGCTTTGCAGTAAATTGCAAGATTTAATAAAAAAACGCAAAGCAATGATTAAA
GGATGTTCAGAATGAAACTCATGGAAACACTTAACCAGTGCATAAACGCTGGTCATGAAATGACGAAGGC
TATCGCCATTGCACAGTTTAATGATGACAGCCCGGAAGCGAGGAAAATAACCCGGCGCTGGAGAATAGGT
GAAGCAGCGGATTTAGTTGGGGTTTCTTCTCAGGCTATCAGAGATGCCGAGAAAGCAGGGCGACTACCGC
ACCCGGATATGGAAATTCGAGGACGGGTTGAGCAACGTGTTGGTTATACAATTGAACAAATTAATCATAT
GCGTGATGTGTTTGGTACGCGATTGCGACGTGCTGAAGACGTATTTCCACCGGTGATCGGGGTTGCTGCC
CATAAAGGTGGCGTTTACAAAACCTCAGTTTCTGTTCATCTTGCTCAGGATCTGGCTCTGAAGGGGCTAC
GTGTTTTGCTCGTGGAAGGTAACGACCCCCAGGGAACAGCCTCAATGTATCACGGATGGGTACCAGATCT
TCATATTCATGCAGAAGACACTCTCCTGCCTTTCTATCTTGGGGAAAAGGACGATGTCACTTATGCAATA
AAGCCCACTTGCTGGCCGGGGCTTGACATTATTCCTTCCTGTCTGGCTCTGCACCGTATTGAAACTGAGT
TAATGGGCAAATTTGATGAAGGTAAACTGCCCACCGATCCACACCTGATGCTCCGACTGGCCATTGAAAC
TGTTGCTCATGACTATGATGTCATAGTTATTGACAGCGCGCCTAACCTGGGTATCGGCACGATTAATGTC
GTATGTGCTGCTGATGTGCTGATTGTTCCCACGCCTGCTGAGTTGTTTGACTACACCTCCGCACTGCAGT
TTTTCGATATGCTTCGTGATCTGCTCAAGAACGTTGATCTTAAAGGGTTCGAGCCTGATGTACGTATTTT
GCTTACCAAATACAGCAATAGTAATGGCTCTCAGTCCCCGTGGATGGAGGAGCAAATTCGGGATGCCTGG
GGAAGCATGGTTCTAAAAAATGTTGTACGTGAAACGGATGAAGTTGGTAAAGGTCAGATCCGGATGAGAA
CTGTTTTTGAACAGGCCATTGATCAACGCTCTTCAACTGGTGCCTGGAGAAATGCTCTTTCTATTTGGGA
ACCTGTCTGCAATGAAATTTTCGATCGTCTGATTAAACCACGCTGGGAGATTAGATAATGAAGCGTGCGC
CTGTTATTCCAAAACATACGCTCAATACTCAACCGGTTGAAGATACTTCGTTATCGACACCAGCTGCCCC
GATGGTGGATTCGTTAATTGCGCGCGTAGGAGTAATGGCTCGCGGTAATGCCATTACTTTGCCTGTATGT
GGTCGGGATGTGAAGTTTACTCTTGAAGTGCTCCGGGGTGATAGTGTTGAGAAGACCTCTCGGGTATGGT
CAGGTAATGAACGTGACCAGGAGCTGCTTACTGAGGACGCACTGGATGATCTCATCCCTTCTTTTCTACT
GACTGGTCAACAGACACCGGCGTTCGGTCGAAGAGTATCTGGTGTCATAGAAATTGCCGATGGGAGTCGC
CGTCGTAAAGCTGCTGCACTTACCGAAAGTGATTATCGTGTTCTGGTTGGCGAGCTGGATGATGAGCAGA
TGGCTGCATTATCCAGATTGGGTAACGATTATCGCCCAACAAGTGCTTATGAACGTGGTCAGCGTTATGC
AAGCCGATTGCAGAATGAATTTGCTGGAAATATTTCTGCGCTGGCTGATGCGGAAAATATTTCACGTAAG
ATTATTACCCGCTGTATCAACACCGCCAAATTGCCTAAATCAGTTGTTGCTCTTTTTTCTCACCCCGGTG
AACTATCTGCCCGGTCAGGTGATGCACTTCAAAAAGCCTTTACAGATAAAGAGGAATTACTTAAGCAGCA
GGCATCTAACCTTCATGAGCAGAAAAAAGCTGGGGTGATATTTGAAGCTGAAGAAGTTATCACTCTTTTA
ACTTCTGTGCTTAAAACGTCATCTGCATCAAGAACTAGTTTAAGCTCACGACATCAGTTTGCTCCTGGAG
CGACAGTATTGTATAAGGGCGATAAAATGGTGCTTAACCTGGACAGGTCTCGTGTTCCAACTGAGTGTAT
AGAGAAAATTGAGGCCATTCTTAAGGAACTTGAAAAGCCAGCACCCTGATGCGACCACGTTTTAGTCTAC
GTTTATCTGTCTTTACTTAATGTCCTTTGTTACAGGCCAGAAAGCATAACTGGCCTGAATATTCTCTCTG
GGCCCACTGTTCCACTTGTATCGTCGGTCTGATAATCAGACTGGGACCACGGTCCCACTCGTATCGTCGG
TCTGATTATTAGTCTGGGACCACGGTCCCACTCGTATCGTCGGTCTGATTATTAGTCTGGGACCACGGTC
CCACTCGTATCGTCGGTCTGATAATCAGACTGGGACCACGGTCCCACTCGTATCGTCGGTCTGATTATTA
GTCTGGGACCATGGTCCCACTCGTATCGTCGGTCTGATTATTAGTCTGGGACCACGGTCCCACTCGTATC
GTCGGTCTGATTATTAGTCTGGAACCACGGTCCCACTCGTATCGTCGGTCTGATTATTAGTCTGGGACCA
CGGTCCCACTCGTATCGTCGGTCTGATTATTAGTCTGGGACCACGATCCCACTCGTGTTGTCGGTCTGAT
TATCGGTCTGGGACCACGGTCCCACTTGTATTGTCGATCAGACTATCAGCGTGAGACTACGATTCCATCA
ATGCCTGTCAAGGGCAAGTATTGACATGTCGTCGTAACCTGTAGAACGGAGTAACCTCGGTGTGCGGTTG
TATGCCTGCTGTGGATTGCTGCTGTGTCCTGCTTATCCACAACATTTTGCGCACGGTTATGTGGACAAAA
TACCTGGTTACCCAGGCCGTGCCGGCACGTTAACCGGGCTGCATCCGATGCAAGTGTGTCGCTGTCGACG
AGCTCGCGAGCTCGGACATGAGGTTGCCCCGTATTCAGTGTCGCTGATTTGTATTGTCTGAAGTTGCTTT
TACGTTAAGTTGATGCAGATCAATTAATACGATACCTGCGTCATAATTGATTATTTGACGTGGTTTGATG
GCCTCCACGCACGTTGTGATATGTAGATGATAATCATTATCACTTTACGGGTCCTTTCCGGTGATCCGAC
AGGTTACGGGGCGGCGACCTCGCGGGTTTTCGCTATTTATGAAAATTTTCCGGTTTAAGGCGTTTCCGTT
CTTCTTCGTCATAACTTAATGTTTTTATTTAAAATACCCTCTGAAAAGAAAGGAAACGACAGGTGCTGAA
AGCGAGCTTTTTGGCCTCTGTCGTTTCCTTTCTCTGTTTTTGTCCGTGGAATGAACAATGGAAGTCCGAG
CTCATCGCTAATAACTTCGTATAGCATACATTATACGAAGTTATATTCGATGCGGCCGCAAGGGGTTCGC
GTCAGCGGGTGTTGGCGGGTGTCGGGGCTGGCTTAACTATGCGGCATCAGAGCAGATTGTACTGAGAGTG
CACCATATGCGGTGTGAAATACCGCACAGATGCGTAAGGAGAAAATACCGCATCAGGCGCCATTCGCCAT
TCAGCTGCGCAACTGTTGGGAAGGGCGATCGGTGCGGGCCTCTTCGCTATTACGCCAGCTGGCGAAAGGG
GGATGTGCTGCAAGGCGATTAAGTTGGGTAACGCCAGGGTTTTCCCAGTCACGACGTA
