>Addgene plasmid #84577 | pMycoFos | addgene partial sequence | sequence record 175424 | sopB-F 5'-TGAAAAGCCAGCACCCTG-3'
CTGTCTTTACTTAATGTCCTTTGTTACAGGCCAGAAAGCATAACTGGCCTGAATATTCTCTCTGGGCCCA
CTGTTCCACTTGTATCGTCGGTCTGATAATCAGACTGGGACCACGGTCCCACTCGTATCGTCGGTCTGAT
TATTAGTCTGGGACCACGGTCCCACTCGTATCGTCGGTCTGATTATTAGTCTGGGACCACGGTCCCACTC
GTATCGTCGGTCTGATAATCAGACTGGGACCACGGTCCCACTCGTATCGTCGGTCTGATTATTAGTCTGG
GACCATGGTCCCACTCGTATCGTCGGTCTGATTATTAGTCTGGGACCACGGTCCCACTCGTATCGTCGGT
CTGATTATTAGTCTGGAACCACGGTCCCACTCGTATCGTCGGTCTGATTATTAGTCTGGGACCACGGTCC
CACTCGTATCGTCGGTCTGATTATTAGTCTGGGACCACGATCCCACTCGTGTTGTCGGTCTGATTATCGG
TCTGGGACCACGGTCCCACTTGTATTGTCGATCAGACTATCAGCGTGAGACTACGATTCCATCAATGCCT
GTCAAGGGCAAGTATTGACATGTCGTCGTAACCTGTAGAACGGAGTAACCTCGGTGTGCGGTTGTATGCC
TGCTGTGGATTGCTGCTGTGTCCTGCTTATCCACAACATTTTGCGCACGGTTATGTGGACAAAATACCTG
GTTACCCAGGCCGTGCCGGCACGTTAACCGGGCTGCATCCGATGCAAGTGTGTCGCTGTCGAC
